Addgene plasmid #33185: pDMG10a
Depositing lab: David Bartel. Depositing organization: Whitehead Institute for Biomedical Research. Publication: Weak seed-pairing stability and high target-site abundance decrease the proficiency of lsy-6 and other microRNAs. Garcia DM, Baek D, Shin C, Bell GW, Grimson A, Bartel DP. Nat Struct Mol Biol. 2011 Sep 11;18(10):1139-46. doi: 10.1038/nsmb.2115. PubMed 21909094.
Backbone
  Vector backbone: pIS1
  Backbone manufacturer: Addgene (#12179)
  Backbone size w/o insert (bp): 4085
  Vector type: Mammalian Expression, Luciferase
Growth in bacteria
  Bacterial resistance: Ampicillin, 100 μg/mL
  Growth temperature: 37°C
  Growth strain: DH5alpha
  Copy number: High Copy
Gene/Insert
  Gene/Insert name: aex-4/tag-81 3'UTR
  Species: C. elegans (nematode)
  GenBank ID: NM_076240.5
  Entrez Gene: tag-81 (a.k.a. T14G12.2); aex-4
  Tag / fusion protein: Luciferase (N terminal on backbone)
  Cloning method: Restriction Enzyme; 5′ cloning site XbaI (not destroyed); 3′ cloning site EagI (not destroyed)
  Sequencing primers: 5′ Rluc-F; 3′ EBV Reverse
Terms and licenses: Academic/Nonprofit Terms; Industry Terms: Not Available to Industry
How to cite: pDMG10a was a gift from David Bartel (Addgene plasmid # 33185 ; http://n2t.net/addgene:33185 ; RRID:Addgene_33185)
