[The description below was written by a language model from this plasmid's Addgene catalogue record.]
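Description:
pDMG10a is a mammalian-expression luciferase reporter plasmid built on the pIS1 backbone (about 4.1 kb without insert). It is propagated in E. coli as a high-copy plasmid under ampicillin selection. The record does not list the promoter, polyadenylation signal or origin of replication, and no feature table is provided, so these backbone elements cannot be described in detail here. The use of an Rluc forward sequencing primer suggests that the luciferase carried by the backbone is Renilla luciferase.

The insert is the 3′ untranslated region of the C. elegans gene aex-4 (also annotated as tag-81, T14G12.2). It was cloned between XbaI and EagI sites, both of which are retained. Although the catalogue lists luciferase as an N-terminal "fusion", the arrangement is a transcriptional one: the luciferase open reading frame sits upstream, and the nematode 3′UTR follows it in the same mRNA. Any regulatory elements in that UTR, such as microRNA target sites, therefore act on the stability and translation of the reporter transcript.

Constructs of this type are transfected into cultured mammalian cells together with a microRNA of interest. Repression is measured as a drop in luciferase activity, usually normalised to a second, co-transfected luciferase control. The associated study examined why lsy-6 and certain other microRNAs are weak repressors, pointing to weak seed-pairing stability and high target-site abundance. This implies that the aex-4 UTR reporter served as a candidate or predicted target for measuring targeting proficiency. The record does not say which microRNA sites the UTR contains, nor whether this version is wild-type or mutated.
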