>Addgene plasmid #33185 | pDMG10a | depositor partial sequence | sequence record 39333 | aex-4/tag-81 3'UTR
CTTCACAAAAAGTGTGGTGCGCGCATTCCACGGGCTACGAACACATGGGTAAACTGTACATTTTCAAATA
TTGTTGAAAACTTTTAATTTTTCAATTTTAAATTCAAACTTTATGTTTTAAGCAATAAAATGATGATTTA
ATCCGTTATACAAAGACATGGAAAAGTTACAGTTAGTTTTTTTTTTTAAGCGGTCGTTATTTATAGGGGT
TCGTTTAATGGTGTCACATACTGCTTTGCGT
