>Addgene plasmid #33185 | pDMG10a | addgene partial sequence | sequence record 41338 | Rluc-F 5'-ccaggattcttttccaatgc-3'
GAATTTGTCAAAGTAAAAGGTCTTCATTTTTCGCAAGAAGATGCACCTGATGAAATGGGAAAATATATCA
AATCGTTCGTTGAGCGAGTTCTCAAAAATGAACAATAATTCTAGGAGCTCTATACCGGTCTCGATATCAC
TACTAGTGTTCTAGACTTCACAAAAAGTGTGGTGCGCGCATTCCACGGGCTACGAACACATGGGTAAACT
GTACATTTTCAAATATTGTTGAAAACTTTTAATTTTTCAATTTTAAATTCAAACTTTATGTTTTAAGCAA
TAAAATGATGATTTAATCCGTTATACAAAGACATGGAAAAGTTACAGTTAGTTTTTTTTTTTAAGCGGTC
GTTATTTATAGGGGTTCGTTTAATGGTGTCACATACTGCTTTGCGTCGGCCGCTTCGAGCAGACATGATA
AGATACATTGATGAGTTTGGACAAACCACAACTAGAATGCAGTGAAAAAAATGCTTTATTTGTGAAATTT
GTGATGCTATTGCTTTATTTGTAACCATTATAAGCTGCAATAAACAAGTTAACAACAACAATTGCATTCA
TTTTATGTTTCAGGTTCAGGGGGAGGTGTGGGAGGTTTTTTAAAGCAAGTAAAACCTCTACAAATGTGGT
AAAATCGATAAGGATCCAGGTGGCACTTTTCGGGGAAATGTGCGCGGAACCCCTATTTGTTTATTTTTCT
AAATACATTCAAATATGTATCCGCTCATGAGACAATAACCCTGATAAATGCTTCAATAATATTGAAAAAG
GAAGAGTATGAGTATTCAACATTTCCGTGTCGCCCTTATTCCCTTTTTTGCGGCATTTTGCCTTCCTGTT
TTTGCTCACCCAGAAACGCTGGTGAAAGTAAAAGATGCTGAAGATCAGTTGGGTGCACGAGTGGGTTACA
TCGAACTGGATCTCAACAGCGGTAAG
